>Addgene plasmid #86080 | GST-Rab8a-TN | addgene full sequence | sequence record 178001 | Addgene NGS Result
CTTCTTGAGATCCTTTTTTTCTGCGCGTAATCTGCTGCTTGCAAACAAAAAAACCACCGCTACCAGCGGT
GGTTTGTTTGCCGGATCAAGAGCTACCAACTCTTTTTCCGAAGGTAACTGGCTTCAGCAGAGCGCAGATA
CCAAATACTGTCCTTCTAGTGTAGCCGTAGTTAGGCCACCACTTCAAGAACTCTGTAGCACCGCCTACAT
ACCTCGCTCTGCTAATCCTGTTACCAGTGGCTGCTGCCAGTGGCGATAAGTCGTGTCTTACCGGGTTGGA
CTCAAGACGATAGTTACCGGATAAGGCGCAGCGGTCGGGCTGAACGGGGGGTTCGTGCACACAGCCCAGC
TTGGAGCGAACGACCTACACCGAACTGAGATACCTACAGCGTGAGCTATGAGAAAGCGCCACGCTTCCCG
AAGGGAGAAAGGCGGACAGGTATCCGGTAAGCGGCAGGGTCGGAACAGGAGAGCGCACGAGGGAGCTTCC
AGGGGGAAACGCCTGGTATCTTTATAGTCCTGTCGGGTTTCGCCACCTCTGACTTGAGCGTCGATTTTTG
TGATGCTCGTCAGGGGGGCGGAGCCTATGGAAAAACGCCAGCAACGCGGCCTTTTTACGGTTCCTGGCCT
TTTGCTGGCCTTTTGCTCACATGTTCTTTCCTGCGTTATCCCCTGATTCTGTGGATAACCGTATTACCGC
CTTTGAGTGAGCTGATACCGCTCGCCGCAGCCGAACGACCGAGCGCAGCGAGTCAGTGAGCGAGGAAGCG
GAAGAGCGCCTGATGCGGTATTTTCTCCTTACGCATCTGTGCGGTATTTCACACCGCATAAATTCCGACA
CCATCGAATGGCGCAAAACCTTTCGCGGTATGGCATGATAGCGCCCGGAAGAGAGTCAATTCAGGGTGGT
GAATGTGAAACCAGTAACGTTATACGATGTCGCAGAGTATGCCGGTGTCTCTTATCAGACCGTTTCCCGC
GTGGTGAACCAGGCCAGCCACGTTTCTGCGAAAACGCGGGAAAAAGTGGAAGCGGCGATGGCGGAGCTGA
ATTACATTCCCAACCGCGTGGCACAACAACTGGCGGGCAAACAGTCGTTGCTGATTGGCGTTGCCACCTC
CAGTCTGGCCCTGCACGCGCCGTCGCAAATTGTCGCGGCGATTAAATCTCGCGCCGATCAACTGGGTGCC
AGCGTGGTGGTGTCGATGGTAGAACGAAGCGGCGTCGAAGCCTGTAAAGCGGCGGTGCACAATCTTCTCG
CGCAACGCGTCAGTGGGCTGATCATTAACTATCCGCTGGATGACCAGGATGCCATTGCTGTGGAAGCTGC
CTGCACTAATGTTCCGGCGTTATTTCTTGATGTCTCTGACCAGACACCCATCAACAGTATTATTTTCTCC
CATGAAGACGGTACGCGACTGGGCGTGGAGCATCTGGTCGCATTGGGTCACCAGCAAATCGCGCTGTTAG
CGGGCCCATTAAGTTCTGTCTCGGCGCGTCTGCGTCTGGCTGGCTGGCATAAATATCTCACTCGCAATCA
AATTCAGCCGATAGCGGAACGGGAAGGCGACTGGAGTGCCATGTCCGGTTTTCAACAAACCATGCAAATG
CTGAATGAGGGCATCGTTCCCACTGCGATGCTGGTTGCCAACGATCAGATGGCGCTGGGCGCAATGCGCG
CCATTACCGAGTCCGGGCTGCGCGTTGGTGCGGATATCTCGGTAGTGGGATACGACGATACCGAAGACAG
CTCATGTTATATCCCGCCGTTAACCACCATCAAACAGGATTTTCGCCTGCTGGGGCAAACCAGCGTGGAC
CGCTTGCTGCAACTCTCTCAGGGCCAGGCGGTGAAGGGCAATCAGCTGTTGCCCGTCTCACTGGTGAAAA
GAAAAACCACCCTGGCGCCCAATACGCAAACCGCCTCTCCCCGCGCGTTGGCCGATTCATTAATGCAGCT
GGCACGACAGGTTTCCCGACTGGAAAGCGGGCAGTGAGCGCAACGCAATTAATGTAAGTTAGCTCACTCA
TTAGGCACCCCAGGCTTTACACTTTATGCTTCCGGCTCGTATGTTGTGTGGAATTGTGAGCGGATAACAA
TTTCACACAGGAAACAGCTATGACCATGATTACGGATTCACTGGCCGTCGTTTTACAACGTCGTGACTGG
GAAAACCCTGGCGTTACCCAACTTAATCGCCTTGCAGCACATCCCCCTTTCGCCAGCTGGCGTAATAGCG
AAGAGGCCCGCACCGATCGCCCTTCCCAACAGTTGCGCAGCCTGAATGGCGAATGGCGCTTTGCCTGGTT
TCCGGCACCAGAAGCGGTGCCGGAAAGCTGGCTGGAGTGCGATCTTCCTGAGGCCGATACTGTCGTCGTC
CCCTCAAACTGGCAGATGCACGGTTACGATGCGCCCATCTACACCAACGTGACCTATCCCATTACGGTCA
ATCCGCCGTTTGTTCCCACGGAGAATCCGACGGGTTGTTACTCGCTCACATTTAATGTTGATGAAAGCTG
GCTACAGGAAGGCCAGACGCGAATTATTTTTGATGGCGTTGGAATTAGCTTATCGACTGCACGGTGCACC
AATGCTTCTGGCGTCAGGCAGCCATCGGAAGCTGTGGTATGGCTGTGCAGGTCGTAAATCACTGCATAAT
TCGTGTCGCTCAAGGCGCACTCCCGTTCTGGATAATGTTTTTTGCGCCGACATCATAACGGTTCTGGCAA
ATATTCTGAAATGAGCTGTTGACAATTAATCATCGGCTCGTATAATGTGTGGAATTGTGAGCGGATAACA
ATTTCACACAGGAAACAGTATTCATGTCCCCTATACTAGGTTATTGGAAAATTAAGGGCCTTGTGCAACC
CACTCGACTTCTTTTGGAATATCTTGAAGAAAAATATGAAGAGCATTTGTATGAGCGCGATGAAGGTGAT
AAATGGCGAAACAAAAAGTTTGAATTGGGTTTGGAGTTTCCCAATCTTCCTTATTATATTGATGGTGATG
TTAAATTAACACAGTCTATGGCCATCATACGTTATATAGCTGACAAGCACAACATGTTGGGTGGTTGTCC
AAAAGAGCGTGCAGAGATTTCAATGCTTGAAGGAGCGGTTTTGGATATTAGATACGGTGTTTCGAGAATT
GCATATAGTAAAGACTTTGAAACTCTCAAAGTTGATTTTCTTAGCAAGCTACCTGAAATGCTGAAAATGT
TCGAAGATCGTTTATGTCATAAAACATATTTAAATGGTGATCATGTAACCCATCCTGACTTCATGTTGTA
TGACGCTCTTGATGTTGTTTTATACATGGACCCAATGTGCCTGGATGCGTTCCCAAAATTAGTTTGTTTT
AAAAAACGTATTGAAGCTATCCCACAAATTGATAAGTACTTGAAATCCAGCAAGTATATAGCATGGCCTT
TGCAGGGCTGGCAAGCCACGTTTGGTGGTGGCGACCATCCTCCAAAATCGGATCTGGTTCCGCGTGGATC
AGAATTCGCGAAGACCTACGATTACCTGTTCAAGCTGCTGCTGATCGGGGACTCGGGGGTGGGGAAGAAC
TGTGTCCTGTTCCGCTTCTCCGAGGACGCCTTCAACTCCACTTTTATCTCCACCATAGGAATTGACTTTA
AAATTAGGACCATAGAGCTCGATGGCAAGAGAATTAAACTGCAGATATGGGACACAGCCGGTCAGGAACG
GTTTCGGACGATCACAACGGCCTACTACAGGGGTGCAATGGGCATCATGCTGGTCTACGACATCACCAAC
GAGAAGTCCTTCGACAACATCCGGAACTGGATTCGCAACATTGAGGAGCACGCCTCTGCAGACGTCGAAA
AGATGATACTCGGGAACAAGTGTGATGTGAATGACAAGAGACAAGTTTCCAAGGAACGGGGAGAAAAGCT
GGCCCTCGACTATGGAATCAAGTTCATGGAGACCAGCGCGAAGGCCAACATCAATGTGGAAAATGCATTT
TTCACTCTCGCCAGAGATATCAAAGCAAAAATGGACAAAAAATTGGAAGGCAACAGCCCCCAGGGGAGCA
ACCAGGGAGTCAAAATCACACCGGACCAGCAGAAGAGGAGCAGCTTTTTCCGATGTGTTCTTCTGTAGGG
ATCCTTAACAATTCTAGACTCCATGGGTCGACTCGAGCTCAAGCTTAATTCATCGTGACTGACTGACGAT
CTGCCTCGCGCGTTTCGGTGATGACGGTGAAAACCTCTGACACATGCAGCTCCCGGAGACGGTCACAGCT
TGTCTGTAAGCGGATGCCGGGAGCAGACAAGCCCGTCAGGGCGCGTCAGCGGGTGTTGGCGGGTGTCGGG
GCGCAGCCATGACCCAGTCACGTAGCGATAGCGGAGTGTATAATTCTTGAAGACGAAAGGGCCTCGTGAT
ACGCCTATTTTTATAGGTTAATGTCATGATAATAATGGTTTCTTAGACGTCAGGTGGCACTTTTCGGGGA
AATGTGCGCGGAACCCCTATTTGTTTATTTTTCTAAATACATTCAAATATGTATCCGCTCATGAGACAAT
AACCCTGATAAATGCTTCAATAATATTGAAAAAGGAAGAGTATGAGTATTCAACATTTCCGTGTCGCCCT
TATTCCCTTTTTTGCGGCATTTTGCCTTCCTGTTTTTGCTCACCCAGAAACGCTGGTGAAAGTAAAAGAT
GCTGAAGATCAGTTGGGTGCACGAGTGGGTTACATCGAACTGGATCTCAACAGCGGTAAGATCCTTGAGA
GTTTTCGCCCCGAAGAACGTTTTCCAATGATGAGCACTTTTAAAGTTCTGCTATGTGGCGCGGTATTATC
CCGTGTTGACGCCGGGCAAGAGCAACTCGGTCGCCGCATACACTATTCTCAGAATGACTTGGTTGAGTAC
TCACCAGTCACAGAAAAGCATCTTACGGATGGCATGACAGTAAGAGAATTATGCAGTGCTGCCATAACCA
TGAGTGATAACACTGCGGCCAACTTACTTCTGACAACGATCGGAGGACCGAAGGAGCTAACCGCTTTTTT
GCACAACATGGGGGATCATGTAACTCGCCTTGATCGTTGGGAACCGGAGCTGAATGAAGCCATACCAAAC
GACGAGCGTGACACCACGATGCCTGCAGCAATGGCAACAACGTTGCGCAAACTATTAACTGGCGAACTAC
TTACTCTAGCTTCCCGGCAACAATTAATAGACTGGATGGAGGCGGATAAAGTTGCAGGACCACTTCTGCG
CTCGGCCCTTCCGGCTGGCTGGTTTATTGCTGATAAATCTGGAGCCGGTGAGCGTGGGTCTCGCGGTATC
ATTGCAGCACTGGGGCCAGATGGTAAGCCCTCCCGTATCGTAGTTATCTACACGACGGGGAGTCAGGCAA
CTATGGATGAACGAAATAGACAGATCGCTGAGATAGGTGCCTCACTGATTAAGCATTGGTAACTGTCAGA
CCAAGTTTACTCATATATACTTTAGATTGATTTAAAACTTCATTTTTAATTTAAAAGGATCTAGGTGAAG
ATCCTTTTTGATAATCTCATGACCAAAATCCCTTAACGTGAGTTTTCGTTCCACTGAGCGTCAGACCCCG
TAGAAAAGATCAAAGGAT
Features (pLannotate 1.2.2; 17 found; start..end, strand, type, name):
      5..593     +  rep_origin     ori: high-copy-number ColE1/pMB1/pBR322/pUC origin of replication
    779..830     -  misc_feature   bom (fragment): basis of mobility region from pBR322
    837..914     +  promoter       lacI promoter: lacI
    915..1997    +  CDS            lacI: lac repressor; lacI; The lac repressor binds to the lac operator to inhibit transcription in E. coli. This inhibition can be relieved by adding lactose or isopropyl-β-D-thiogalactopyranoside (IPTG).
   2010..2031    +  protein_bind   CAP binding site: CAP binding activates transcription in the presence of cAMP. E. coli catabolite activator protein
   2046..2076    +  promoter       lac promoter: promoter for the E. coli lac operon
   2084..2100    +  protein_bind   lac operator: The lac repressor binds to the lac operator to inhibit transcription in E. coli. This inhibition can be relieved by adding lactose or isopropyl-β-D-thiogalactopyranoside (IPTG). lac repressor encoded by lacI
   2120..2293    +  CDS            lacZα: LacZα fragment of β-galactosidase; lacZ fragment
   2557..2673    -  CDS            yciV (fragment): RNAAM_ECOLI - Also known as trpH From Escherichia coli (strain K12).
   2749..2777    +  promoter       tac promoter: strong E. coli promoter; hybrid between the trp and lac UV5 promoters
   2785..2801    +  protein_bind   lac operator: The lac repressor binds to the lac operator to inhibit transcription in E. coli. This inhibition can be relieved by adding lactose or isopropyl-β-D-thiogalactopyranoside (IPTG). lac repressor encoded by lacI
   2824..3477    +  CDS            GST26_SCHJA: Experimental evidence at protein level: Swiss-Prot protein existence level 1. GST isoenzymes appear to play a central role in the parasite detoxification system. Other functions are also suspected including a role in increasing the solubility of haematin in the parasite gut. From Schistosoma japonicum (Blood fluke).
   3508..4125    +  CDS            RAB8A: RAB8A_CANLF - Also known as MEL, RAB8. Experimental evidence at protein level: Swiss-Prot protein existence level 1. The small GTPases Rab are key regulators of intracellular membrane trafficking, from the formation of transport vesicles to their fusion with membranes. Rabs cycle between an inactive GDP-bound form and an active GTP-bound form that is able to recruit to membranes different sets of downstream effectors directly responsible for vesicle formation, movement, tethering and fusion. That Rab is involved in polarized vesicular trafficking and neurotransmitter release. Together with RAB
   4201..4240    +  CDS            rop (fragment): Rop protein, which maintains plasmids at low copy number; rop
   4342..4382    +  misc_feature   bom (fragment): basis of mobility region from pBR322
   4487..4591    +  promoter       AmpR promoter: bla
   4592..5452    +  CDS            AmpR: β-lactamase; bla; confers resistance to ampicillin, carbenicillin, and related antibiotics
