[The description below was written by a language model from this plasmid's Addgene catalogue record and pLannotate feature annotations shown in this document.]
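Description:
GST-Rab8a-TN is a bacterial expression plasmid of about 5.6 kb, built on the pGEB backbone, for producing human Rab8a carrying the T22N substitution as an N-terminal glutathione S-transferase fusion in E. coli. It replicates from a ColE1/pMB1-type origin and is selected with ampicillin through the β-lactamase (AmpR) gene and its own promoter. The catalogue lists it as low copy, although the automated annotation labels the origin as the high-copy family and detects only a short fragment of rop. Fragments of the pBR322 bom region are also present.

The expression cassette consists of the tac promoter, a strong trp/lac hybrid, followed by a lac operator, the Schistosoma japonicum GST coding sequence and then the RAB8A open reading frame, which was cloned between EcoRI and BamHI sites that remain intact. The annotation tool matched the insert to the dog RAB8A protein entry, but the record states that it is the human gene, derived from a Mammalian Gene Collection clone. A plasmid-borne lacI gene with its own promoter supplies lac repressor. This keeps the tac promoter off until induction with IPTG. A lac promoter/operator with a lacZα fragment and a small yciV fragment are also annotated and appear to be backbone remnants.

Changing threonine 22 to asparagine locks Rab8a in its inactive, GDP-bound state. The GST moiety allows purification on glutathione resin and pull-down assays, so the purified fusion can be used to test nucleotide-state-dependent binding. The associated work examined a complex of transportin1, Rab8 and ciliary targeting signals in delivering proteins to ciliary membranes.
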