Addgene plasmid #86080: GST-Rab8a-TN
Purpose: A bacterial expression plasmid encoding GDP locked Rab8a (Rab8a-T22N) with N-terminus GST.
Depositing lab: Lei Lu. Depositing organization: Nanyang Technological University. Publication: A ternary complex comprising transportin1, Rab8 and the ciliary targeting signal directs proteins to ciliary membranes. Madugula V, Lu L. J Cell Sci. 2016 Oct 15;129(20):3922-3934. Epub 2016 Sep 15. 10.1242/jcs.194019 PubMed 27633000.
Backbone
  Vector backbone: pGEB
  Backbone manufacturer: Lu Lei (J Cell Sci. 2001)
  Backbone size w/o insert (bp): 5000
  Total vector size (bp): 5617
  Vector type: Bacterial Expression
Growth in bacteria
  Bacterial resistance: Ampicillin, 100 μg/mL
  Growth temperature: 37°C
  Growth strain: DH5alpha
  Copy number: Low Copy
Gene/Insert
  Gene/Insert name: hRab8A (alt name: ras-related protein Rab-8A)
  Species: H. sapiens (human)
  Mutation: Changed threonine 22 to aspargine
  GenBank ID: NM_005370.4
  Entrez Gene: RAB8A (a.k.a. MEL, RAB8)
  Promoter: tac
  Tag / fusion protein: GST (N terminal on insert)
  Cloning method: Restriction Enzyme; 5′ cloning site EcoRI (not destroyed); 3′ cloning site BamHI (not destroyed)
  Sequencing primers: 5′ 5' GGCAAGCCACGTTTGGTG 3'; 3′ 5' GGAGCTGCATGTGTCAGAGG 3'
Resource information
  A portion of this plasmid was derived from a plasmid made by: The original Rab8a clone was from Mammalian Gene Collection (IMAGE:3547214)
Terms and licenses: Academic/Nonprofit Terms; Industry Terms: Not Available to Industry
How to cite: GST-Rab8a-TN was a gift from Lei Lu (Addgene plasmid # 86080 ; http://n2t.net/addgene:86080 ; RRID:Addgene_86080)
